>Addgene plasmid #19750 | MSCV P2Gm FF | depositor full sequence | sequence record 9357 | Author sequence
TGAAAGACCCCACCTGTAGGTTTGGCAAGCTAGCTTAAGTAACGCCATTTTGCAAGGCATGGAAAATACA
TAACTGAGAATAGAGAAGTTCAGATCAAGGTTAGGAACAGAGAGACAGCAGAATATGGGCCAAACAGGAT
ATCTGTGGTAAGCAGTTCCTGCCCCGGCTCAGGGCCAAGAACAGATGGTCCCCAGATGCGGTCCCGCCCT
CAGCAGTTTCTAGAGAACCATCAGATGTTTCCAGGGTGCCCCAAGGACCTGAAAATGACCCTGTGCCTTA
TTTGAACTAACCAATCAGTTCGCTTCTCGCTTCTGTTCGCGCGCTTCTGCTCCCCGAGCTCAATAAAAGA
GCCCACAACCCCTCACTCGGCGCGCCAGTCCTCCGATAGACTGCGTCGCCCGGGTACCCGTATTCCCAAT
AAAGCCTCTTGCTGTTTGCATCCGAATCGTGGACTCGCTGATCCTTGGGAGGGTCTCCTCAGATTGATTG
ACTGCCCACCTCGGGGGTCTTTCATTTGGAGGTTCCACCGAGATTTGGAGACCCCTGCCTAGGGACCACC
GACCCCCCCGCCGGGAGGTAAGCTGGCCAGCGGTCGTTTCGTGTCTGTCTCTGTCTTTGTGCGTGTTTGT
GCCGGCATCTAATGTTTGCGCCTGCGTCTGTACTAGTTAGCTAACTAGCTCTGTATCTGGCGGACCCGTG
GTGGAACTGACGAGTTCTGAACACCCGGCCGCAACCCTGGGAGACGTCCCAGGGACTTTGGGGGCCGTTT
TTGTGGCCCGACCTGAGGAAGGGAGTCGATGTGGAATCCGACCCCGTCAGGATATGTGGTTCTGGTAGGA
GACGAGAACCTAAAACAGTTCCCGCCTCCGTCTGAATTTTTGCTTTCGGTTTGGAACCGAAGCCGCGCGT
CTTGTCTGCTGCAGCGCTGCAGCATCGTTCTGTGTTGTCTCTGTCTGACTGTGTTTCTGTATTTGTCTGA
AAATTAGGGCCAGACTGTTACCACTCCCTTAAGTTTGACCTTAGGTCACTGGAAAGATGTCGAGCGGATC
GCTCACAACCAGTCGGTAGATGTCAAGAAGAGACGTTGGGTTACCTTCTGCTCTGCAGAATGGCCAACCT
TTAACGTCGGATGGCCGCGAGACGGCACCTTTAACCGAGACCTCATCACCCAGGTTAAGATCAAGGTCTT
TTCACCTGGCCCGCATGGACACCCAGACCAGGTCCCCTACATCGTGACCTGGGAAGCCTTGGCTTTTGAC
CCCCCTCCCTGGGTCAAGCCCTTTGTACACCCTAAGCCTCCGCCTCCTCTTCCTCCATCCGCCCCGTCTC
TCCCCCTTGAACCTCCTCGTTCGACCCCGCCTCGATCCTCCCTTTATCCAGCCCTCACTCCTTCTCTAGG
CGCCGGAATTAGATCTCTCGACTACCGGTGCCACCATGGTGGAGTACAAGCCCACGGTGCGCCTCGCCAC
CCGCGACGACGTCCCCAGGGCCGTACGCACCCTCGCCGCCGCGTTCGCCGACTACCCCGCCACGCGCCAC
ACCGTCGATCCGGACCGCCACATCGAGCGGGTCACCGAGCTGCAAGAACTCTTCCTCACGCGCGTCGGGC
TCGACATCGGCAAGGTGTGGGTCGCGGACGACGGCGCCGCGGTGGCGGTCTGGACCACGCCGGAGAGCGT
CGAAGCGGGGGCGGTGTTCGCCGAGATCGGCCCGCGCATGGCCGAGTTGAGCGGTTCCCGGCTGGCCGCG
CAGCAACAGATGGAAGGCCTCCTGGCGCCGCACCGGCCCAAGGAGCCCGCGTGGTTCCTGGCCACCGTCG
GCGTCTCGCCCGACCACCAGGGCAAGGGTCTGGGCAGCGCCGTCGTGCTCCCCGGAGTGGAGGCGGCCGA
GCGCGCCGGGGTGCCCGCCTTCCTGGAGACCTCCGCGCCCCGCAACCTCCCCTTCTACGAGCGGCTCGGC
TTCACCGTCACCGCCGACGTCGAGGTGCCCGAAGGACCGCGCACCTGGTGCATGACCCGCAAGCCCGGTG
CCAAACAGAAAATTGTGGCACCAGTGAAACAGACTTTGAATTTTGACCTTCTCAAGTTGGCGGGAGACGT
CGAGTCCAACCCTGGGCCCGGCCCGGTCGCCACCATGGTGAGCAAGGGCGAGGAGCTGTTCACCGGGGTG
GTGCCCATCCTGGTCGAGCTGGACGGCGACGTAAACGGCCACAAGTTCAGCGTGTCCGGCGAGGGCGAGG
GCGATGCCACCTACGGCAAGCTGACCCTGAAGTTCATCTGCACCACCGGCAAGCTGCCCGTGCCCTGGCC
CACCCTCGTGACCACCCTGACCTACGGCGTGCAGTGCTTCAGCCGCTACCCCGACCACATGAAGCAGCAC
GACTTCTTCAAGTCCGCCATGCCCGAAGGCTACGTCCAGGAGCGCACCATCTTCTTCAAGGACGACGGCA
ACTACAAGACCCGCGCCGAGGTGAAGTTCGAGGGCGACACCCTGGTGAACCGCATCGAGCTGAAGGGCAT
CGACTTCAAGGAGGACGGCAACATCCTGGGGCACAAGCTGGAGTACAACTACAACAGCCACAACGTCTAT
ATCATGGCCGACAAGCAGAAGAACGGCATCAAGGTGAACTTCAAGATCCGCCACAACATCGAGGACGGCA
GCGTGCAGCTCGCCGACCACTACCAGCAGAACACCCCCATCGGCGACGGCCCCGTGCTGCTGCCCGACAA
CCACTACCTGAGCACCCAGTCCGCCCTGAGCAAAGACCCCAACGAGAAGCGCGATCACATGGTCCTGCTG
GAGTTCGTGACCGCCGCCGGGATCACTCTCGGCATGGACGAGCTGTACAAGTAGCGGCCGCAAGCCTTGT
TAAGTGCTCGCTTCGGCAGCACATATACTATGTTTGAATGAGGCTTCAGTACTTTACAGAATCGTTGCCT
GCACATCTTGGAAACACTTGCTGGGATTACTTCTTCAGGTTAACCCAACAGAAGGCTCGAGAAGGTATAT
TGCTGTTGACAGTGAGCGAGCTCCCGTGAATTGGAATCCTAGTGAAGCCACAGATGTAGGATTCCAATTC
AGCGGGAGCCTGCCTACTGCCTCGGAATTCAAGGGGCTACTTTAGGAGCAATTATCTTGTTTACTAAAAC
TGAATACCTTGCTATCTCTTTGATACATTTTTACAAAGCTGAATTAAAATGGTATAAATTAAATCACTTT
TTTCAATTGGAAGACTAATGCGTTTAAACCTCGACCTGCAGCCAAGCTTATCGATAATTCCCGATAATCA
ACCTCTGGATTACAAAATTTGTGAAAGATTGACTGGTATTCTTAACTATGTTGCTCCTTTTACGCTATGT
GGATACGCTGCTTTAATGCCTTTGTATCATGCTATTGCTTCCCGTATGGCTTTCATTTTCTCCTCCTTGT
ATAAATCCTGGTTGCTGTCTCTTTATGAGGAGTTGTGGCCCGTTGTCAGGCAACGTGGCGTGGTGTGCAC
TGTGTTTGCTGACGCAACCCCCACTGGTTGGGGCATTGCCACCACCTGTCAGCTCCTTTCCGGGACTTTC
GCTTTCCCCCTCCCTATTGCCACGGCGGAACTCATCGCCGCCTGCCTTGCCCGCTGCTGGACAGGGGCTC
GGCTGTTGGGCACTGACAATTCCGTGGTGTTGTCGGGGAAGCTGACGTCCTTTCCATGGCTGCTCGCCTG
TGTTGCCACCTGGATTCTGCGCGGGACGTCCTTCTGCTACGTCCCTTCGGCCCTCAATCCAGCGGACCTT
CCTTCCCGCGGCCTGCTGCCGGCTCTGCGGCCTCTTCCGCGTCTTCGCCTTCGCCCTCAGACGAGTCGGA
TCTCCCTTTGGGCCGCCTCCCCGCATCGGGAATTATCGATAAAATAAAAGATTTTATTTAGTCTCCAGAA
AAAGGGGGGAATGAAAGACCCCACCTGTAGGTTTGGCAAGCTAGCTTAAGTAACGCCATTTTGCAAGGCA
TGGAAAATACATAACTGAGAATAGAGAAGTTCAGATCAAGGTTAGGAACAGAGAGACAGCAGAATATGGG
CCAAACAGGATATCTGTGGTAAGCAGTTCCTGCCCCGGCTCAGGGCCAAGAACAGATGGTCCCCAGATGC
GGTCCCGCCCTCAGCAGTTTCTAGAGAACCATCAGATGTTTCCAGGGTGCCCCAAGGACCTGAAAATGAC
CCTGTGCCTTATTTGAACTAACCAATCAGTTCGCTTCTCGCTTCTGTTCGCGCGCTTCTGCTCCCCGAGC
TCAATAAAAGAGCCCACAACCCCTCACTCGGCGCGCCAGTCCTCCGATAGACTGCGTCGCCCGGGTACCC
GTGTATCCAATAAACCCTCTTGCAGTTGCATCCGACTTGTGGTCTCGCTGTTCCTTGGGAGGGTCTCCTC
TGAGTGATTGACTACCCGTCAGCGGGGGTCTTTCATGGGTAACAGTTTCTTGAAGTTGGAGAACAACATT
CTGAGGGTAGGAGTCGAATATTAAGTAATCCTGACTCAATTAGCCACTGTTTTGAATCCACATACTCCAA
TACTCCTGAAATAGTTCATTATGGACAGCGCAGAAGAGCTGGGGAGAATTAATTCGTAATCATGGTCATA
GCTGTTTCCTGTGTGAAATTGTTATCCGCTCACAATTCCACACAACATACGAGCCGGAAGCATAAAGTGT
AAAGCCTGGGGTGCCTAATGAGTGAGCTAACTCACATTAATTGCGTTGCGCTCACTGCCCGCTTTCCAGT
CGGGAAACCTGTCGTGCCAGCTGCATTAATGAATCGGCCAACGCGCGGGGAGAGGCGGTTTGCGTATTGG
GCGCTCTTCCGCTTCCTCGCTCACTGACTCGCTGCGCTCGGTCGTTCGGCTGCGGCGAGCGGTATCAGCT
CACTCAAAGGCGGTAATACGGTTATCCACAGAATCAGGGGATAACGCAGGAAAGAACATGTGAGCAAAAG
GCCAGCAAAAGGCCAGGAACCGTAAAAAGGCCGCGTTGCTGGCGTTTTTCCATAGGCTCCGCCCCCCTGA
CGAGCATCACAAAAATCGACGCTCAAGTCAGAGGTGGCGAAACCCGACAGGACTATAAAGATACCAGGCG
TTTCCCCCTGGAAGCTCCCTCGTGCGCTCTCCTGTTCCGACCCTGCCGCTTACCGGATACCTGTCCGCCT
TTCTCCCTTCGGGAAGCGTGGCGCTTTCTCATAGCTCACGCTGTAGGTATCTCAGTTCGGTGTAGGTCGT
TCGCTCCAAGCTGGGCTGTGTGCACGAACCCCCCGTTCAGCCCGACCGCTGCGCCTTATCCGGTAACTAT
CGTCTTGAGTCCAACCCGGTAAGACACGACTTATCGCCACTGGCAGCAGCCACTGGTAACAGGATTAGCA
GAGCGAGGTATGTAGGCGGTGCTACAGAGTTCTTGAAGTGGTGGCCTAACTACGGCTACACTAGAAGGAC
AGTATTTGGTATCTGCGCTCTGCTGAAGCCAGTTACCTTCGGAAAAAGAGTTGGTAGCTCTTGATCCGGC
AAACAAACCACCGCTGGTAGCGGTGGTTTTTTTGTTTGCAAGCAGCAGATTACGCGCAGAAAAAAAGGAT
CTCAAGAAGATCCTTTGATCTTTTCTACGGGGTCTGACGCTCAGTGGAACGAAAACTCACGTTAAGGGAT
TTTGGTCATGAGATTATCAAAAAGGATCTTCACCTAGATCCTTTTAAATTAAAAATGAAGTTTTAAATCA
ATCTAAAGTATATATGAGTAAACTTGGTCTGACAGTTACCAATGCTTAATCAGTGAGGCACCTATCTCAG
CGATCTGTCTATTTCGTTCATCCATAGTTGCCTGACTCCCCGTCGTGTAGATAACTACGATACGGGAGGG
CTTACCATCTGGCCCCAGTGCTGCAATGATACCGCGAGACCCACGCTCACCGGCTCCAGATTTATCAGCA
ATAAACCAGCCAGCCGGAAGGGCCGAGCGCAGAAGTGGTCCTGCAACTTTATCCGCCTCCATCCAGTCTA
TTAATTGTTGCCGGGAAGCTAGAGTAAGTAGTTCGCCAGTTAATAGTTTGCGCAACGTTGTTGCCATTGC
TACAGGCATCGTGGTGTCACGCTCGTCGTTTGGTATGGCTTCATTCAGCTCCGGTTCCCAACGATCAAGG
CGAGTTACATGATCCCCCATGTTGTGCAAAAAAGCGGTTAGCTCCTTCGGTCCTCCGATCGTTGTCAGAA
GTAAGTTGGCCGCAGTGTTATCACTCATGGTTATGGCAGCACTGCATAATTCTCTTACTGTCATGCCATC
CGTAAGATGCTTTTCTGTGACTGGTGAGTACTCAACCAAGTCATTCTGAGAATAGTGTATGCGGCGACCG
AGTTGCTCTTGCCCGGCGTCAATACGGGATAATACCGCGCCACATAGCAGAACTTTAAAAGTGCTCATCA
TTGGAAAACGTTCTTCGGGGCGAAAACTCTCAAGGATCTTACCGCTGTTGAGATCCAGTTCGATGTAACC
CACTCGTGCACCCAACTGATCTTCAGCATCTTTTACTTTCACCAGCGTTTCTGGGTGAGCAAAAACAGGA
AGGCAAAATGCCGCAAAAAAGGGAATAAGGGCGACACGGAAATGTTGAATACTCATACTCTTCCTTTTTC
AATATTATTGAAGCATTTATCAGGGTTATTGTCTCATGAGCGGATACATATTTGAATGTATTTAGAAAAA
TAAACAAATAGGGGTTCCGCGCACATTTCCCCGAAAAGTGCCACCTGACGTCTAAGAAACCATTATTATC
ATGACATTAACCTATAAAAATAGGCGTATCACGAGGCCCTTTCGTCTCGCGCGTTTCGGTGATGACGGTG
AAAACCTCTGACACATGCAGCTCCCGGAGACGGTCACAGCTTGTCTGTAAGCGGATGCCGGGAGCAGACA
AGCCCGTCAGGGCGCGTCAGCGGGTGTTGGCGGGTGTCGGGGCTGGCTTAACTATGCGGCATCAGAGCAG
ATTGTACTGAGAGTGCACCATATGCGGTGTGAAATACCGCACAGATGCGTAAGGAGAAAATACCGCATCA
GGCGCCATTCGCCATTCAGGCTGCGCAACTGTTGGGAAGGGCGATCGGTGCGGGCCTCTTCGCTATTACG
CCAGCTGGCGAAAGGGGGATGTGCTGCAAGGCGATTAAGTTGGGTAACGCCAGGGTTTTCCCAGTCACGA
CGTTGTAAAACGACGGCGCAAGGAAGCAGCCCAGTAGTAGGTTGAGGCCGTTGAGCACCGCCGCCGCAAG
GAATGGTGCATGCAAGGAGATGGCGCCCAACAGTCCCCCGGCCACGGGGCCTGCCACCATACCCACGCCG
AAACAAGCGCTCATGAGCCCGAAGTGGCGAGCCCGATCTTCCCCATCGGTGATGTCGGCGATATAGGCGC
CAGCAACCGCACCTGTGGCGCCGGTGATGCCGGCCACGATGCGTCCGGCGTAGAGGCGATTAGTCCAATT
TGTTAAAGACAGGATATCAGTGGTCCAGGCTCTAGTTTTGACTCAACAATATCACCAGCTGAAGCCTATA
GAGTACGAGCCATAGATAAAATAAAAGATTTTATTTAGTCTCCAGAAAAAGGGGGGAA
Features (pLannotate 1.2.2; 22 found; start..end, strand, type, name):
    580..921     +  misc_feature   MESV Ψ: packaging signal of murine embryonic stem cell virus
    988..1404    +  CDS            gag (truncated): truncated Moloney murine leukemia virus (MMLV) gag gene lacking the start codon
   1442..2032    +  CDS            PuroR (fragment): puromycin N-acetyltransferase; pac from Streptomyces; confers resistance to puromycin
   2054..2119    +  CDS            F2A: 2A peptide from foot-and-mouth disease virus polyprotein Eukaryotic ribosomes fail to insert a peptide bond between the Gly and Pro residues, yielding separate polypeptides.
   2135..2851    +  CDS            EGFP: EGFP is a basic (constitutively fluorescent) green fluorescent protein published in 1996, derived from Aequorea victoria. It is reported to be a rapidly-maturing weak dimer with moderate acid sensitivity.
   2904..2997    +  ncRNA          5' miR-30a: sequence upstream of the 71-nt precursor of the human miR-30a microRNA (Zeng et al., 2002) miRNA
   3108..3220    +  ncRNA          3' miR-30a: sequence downstream of the 71-nt precursor of the human miR-30a microRNA (Zeng et al., 2002) miRNA
   3286..3874    +  misc_feature   WPRE: woodchuck hepatitis virus posttranscriptional regulatory element
   3931..4446    +  LTR            3' LTR: 3' long terminal repeat from murine embryonic stem cell virus
   4639..4655    -  protein_bind   lac operator: The lac repressor binds to the lac operator to inhibit transcription in E. coli. This inhibition can be relieved by adding lactose or isopropyl-β-D-thiogalactopyranoside (IPTG). lac repressor encoded by lacI
   4663..4693    -  promoter       lac promoter: promoter for the E. coli lac operon
   4708..4729    -  protein_bind   CAP binding site: CAP binding activates transcription in the presence of cAMP. E. coli catabolite activator protein
   4742..4834    -  CDS            lacI (fragment): lac repressor; lacI; The lac repressor binds to the lac operator to inhibit transcription in E. coli. This inhibition can be relieved by adding lactose or isopropyl-β-D-thiogalactopyranoside (IPTG).
   5017..5605    -  rep_origin     ori: high-copy-number ColE1/pMB1/pBR322/pUC origin of replication
   5776..6636    -  CDS            AmpR: β-lactamase; bla; confers resistance to ampicillin, carbenicillin, and related antibiotics
   6637..6741    -  promoter       AmpR promoter: bla
   6836..6871    +  CDS            rop (fragment): Rop protein, which maintains plasmids at low copy number; rop
   6973..7072    +  misc_feature   bom (fragment): basis of mobility region from pBR322
   7078..7227    -  CDS            lacZα (fragment): LacZα fragment of β-galactosidase; lacZ fragment
   7231..7476    -  CDS            TcR (fragment): tetracycline efflux protein; tet; confers resistance to tetracycline
   7477..7575    +  CDS            env (fragment): murine leukemia virus gPr80 envelope polyprotein precursor; env; proteolytically cleaved into gp70SU and p15TM subunits
   7617..516     +  LTR            5' LTR (across the origin): 5' long terminal repeat from murine embryonic stem cell virus
