[The description below was written by a language model from this plasmid's Addgene catalogue record and pLannotate feature annotations shown in this document.]
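Description:
MSCV P2Gm FF is a murine stem cell virus (MSCV)-based retroviral vector for mammalian expression of miR30-embedded RNAi hairpins. According to the record, the base vector is MSCV2.2 with a WPRE cloned into it. The plasmid totals about 7.6 kb and is propagated in E. coli through a high-copy ColE1/pUC-type origin with ampicillin resistance. The remaining bacterial annotations (lacI, lacZα, TcR, rop and bom fragments) appear to be non-functional remnants of earlier cloning vectors. The retroviral portion is bounded by MESV-type 5′ and 3′ LTRs and includes the Ψ packaging signal and a truncated gag region. These allow the transcript to be packaged into retroviral particles and integrated into target cells.

No internal promoter is annotated, so the payload is presumably transcribed from the 5′ LTR. The transcript encodes puromycin N-acetyltransferase and EGFP as one open reading frame joined by the foot-and-mouth disease virus 2A peptide, which yields two separate proteins. Transduced cells can therefore be both drug-selected and tracked by fluorescence. Downstream of EGFP lie the 5′ and 3′ miR-30a flanking sequences. Between them, a roughly 100 bp oligo encoding a hairpin against firefly luciferase is cloned via XhoI and EcoRI sites, both of which are retained. The hairpin is thus processed as an artificial microRNA from the same transcript as the markers, and the WPRE that follows enhances expression.

The depositor describes the plasmid as the "empty" entry vector for cloning and validating miR30-based RNAi constructs, developed as part of a system for Cre-regulated RNAi in vivo. The luciferase hairpin acts as a replaceable placeholder. Minor sequence discrepancies at cloning joints and within the miR30 sequence are noted in the record.
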