Addgene plasmid #19750: MSCV P2Gm FF
Depositing lab: Richard Hynes. Depositing organization: Massachusetts Institute of Technology. Publication: A system for Cre-regulated RNA interference in vivo. Stern P, Astrof S, Erkeland SJ, Schustak J, Sharp PA, Hynes RO. Proc Natl Acad Sci U S A. 2008 Sep 16. 105(37):13895-900. 10.1073/pnas.0806907105 PubMed 18779577.
Backbone
  Vector backbone: MSCV P2Gm
  Backbone manufacturer: MSCV2.2 with WPRE cloned into ClaI site is the base vector
  Backbone size w/o insert (bp): 7518
  Vector type: Mammalian Expression, Retroviral, RNAi
  Selectable markers: Puromycin
Growth in bacteria
  Bacterial resistance: Ampicillin, 100 μg/mL
  Growth temperature: 30°C
  Growth strain: Stbl3
  Growth instructions: grow in stbl3 cells at 30oC
  Copy number: Unknown
Gene/Insert
  Gene/Insert name: oligo targeting Firefly luciferase
  Insert size (bp): 100
  Cloning method: Restriction Enzyme; 5′ cloning site XhoI (not destroyed); 3′ cloning site EcoRI (not destroyed)
  Sequencing primers: 5′ GFP miR primer (GCTGGAGTTCGTGACCGCC)
Terms and licenses: Academic/Nonprofit Terms; Industry Terms: Not Available to Industry
Depositor comments: MSCV-based entry vector for cloning and validating miR30-based RNAi constructs. The vector expresses puromycin-resistance and GFP, separated by the FMDV 2A peptide. This is considered the "empty" vector and can be used for cloning. It contains a hairpin targeting Firefly luciferase. See FLIP vector protocols (PDF from this page) for more information. There are minor discrepancies between the depositor's sequence and Addgene's sequencing results. The mismatches are either coding joints or a sequencing difference between the actual and the published miR30 vector sequence.
How to cite: MSCV P2Gm FF was a gift from Richard Hynes (Addgene plasmid # 19750 ; http://n2t.net/addgene:19750 ; RRID:Addgene_19750)
