>Addgene plasmid #19750 | MSCV P2Gm FF | addgene partial sequence | sequence record 25431 | 19750 with EGFP-C
TCTCGGCATGGACGAGCTGTACAAGTAGCGGCCGCAAGCCTTGTTAAGTGCTCGCTTCGGCAGCACATAT
ACTATGTTGAATGAGGCTTCAGTACTTTACAGAATCGTTGCCTGCACATCTTGGAAACACTTGCTGGGAT
TACTTCTTCAGGTTAACCCAACAGAAGGCTCGAGAAGGTATATTGCTGTTGACAGTGAGCGAGCTCCCGT
GAATTGGAATCCTAGTGAAGCCACAGATGTAGGATTCCAATTCAGCGGGAGCCTGCCTACTGCCTCGGAA
TTCAAGGGGCTACTTTAGGAGCAATTATCTTGTTTACTAAAACTGAATACCTTGCTATCTCTTTGATACA
TTTTTACAAAGCTGAATTAAAATGGTATAAATTAAATCACTTTTTTCAATTGGAAGACTAATGCGTTTAA
ACTGTCGACCTGCAGCCAAGCTTATCGATAATCAACCTCTGGATTACAAAATTTGTGAAAGATTGACTGG
TATTCTTAACTATGTTGCTCCTTTTACGCTATGTGGATACGCTGCTTTAATGCCTTTGTATCATGCTATT
GCTTCCCGTATGGCTTTCATTTTCTCCTCCTTGTATAAATCCTGGTTGCTGTCTCTTTATGAGGAGTTGG
GGCCCGTTGTCAGGCAACGTGGCGTGGTGTGCACTG
