>Addgene plasmid #19750 | MSCV P2Gm FF | addgene partial sequence | sequence record 89392 | EGFP-N 5'-CGTCGCCGTCCAGCTCGACCAG-3'
GCCCTTGCTCACCATGGTGGCGACCGGGCCAGGGTTGGACTCGACGTCTCCCGCCAACTTGAGAAGGTCA
AAATTCAAAGTCTGTTTCACTGGTGCCACAATTTTCTGTTTCTTGTACAGGGCACCGGGCTTGCGGGTCA
TGCACCAGGTGCGCGGTCCTTCGGGCACCTCGACGTCGGCGGTGACGGTGAAGCCGAGCCGCTCGTAGAA
GGGGAGGTTGCGGGGCGCGGAGGTCTCCAGGAAGGCGGGCACCCCGGCGCGCTCGGCCGCCTCCACTCCG
GGGAGCACGACGGCGCTGCCCAGACCCTTGCCCTGGTGGTCGGGCGAGACGCCGACGGTGGCCAGGAACC
ACGCGGGCTCCTTGGGCCGGTGCGGCGCCAGGAGGCCTTCCATCTGTTGCTGCGCGGCCAGCCGGGAACC
GCTCAACTCGGCCATGCGCGGGCCGATCTCGGCGAACACCGCCCCCGCTTCGACGCTCTCCGGCGTGGTC
CAGACCGCCACCGCGGCGCCGTCGTCCGCGACCCACACCTTGCCGATGTCGAGCCCGACGCGCGTGAGGA
AGAGTTCTTGCAGCTCGGTGACCCGCTCGATGTGGCGGTCCGGATCGACGGTGTGGCGCGTGGCGGGGTA
GTCGGCGAACGCGGCGGCGAGGGTGCGTACGGCCCTGGGGACGTCGTCGCGGGTGGCGAGGCGCACCGTG
GGCTTGTACTCGGTGACCATGGTGGCACCGGTCAGTCGAGAGATCTAATTCCGGCGCCTAGAGAAGGAGT
GAGGGCTGGATAAAGGGAGGATCGAGGCGGGGTCGAACGAGGAGGTTCAAGGGGGAGAGACGGGGCGGAT
GGAGGAAGAGGAGGCGGAGGCT
